Addgene plasmid #196631: pTRIP-SFFV-GFP-RELA K5R
Purpose: Express GFP-RELA K5R
Depositing lab: Nicolas Manel. Depositing organization: Institut Curie. Publication: RELA tunes innate-like interferon I/III responses in human T cells. Jeremiah N, Ferran H, Antoniadou K, De Azevedo K, Nikolic J, Maurin M, Benaroch P, Manel N. J Exp Med. 2023 May 1;220(5):e20220666. doi: 10.1084/jem.20220666. Epub 2023 Feb 23. PubMed 36820829.
Backbone
  Vector backbone: pTRIP
  Vector type: Lentiviral
Growth in bacteria
  Bacterial resistance: Ampicillin, 100 μg/mL
  Growth temperature: 30°C
  Growth strain: NEB Stable
  Copy number: High Copy
Gene/Insert
  Gene/Insert name: GFP-RELA K5R
  Species: H. sapiens (human)
  Mutation: K122R, K123R, K310R, K314R, K315R
  Entrez Gene: RELA (a.k.a. AIF3BL3, CMCU, NFKB3, p65)
  Tag / fusion protein: GFP (N terminal on insert)
  Cloning method: Restriction Enzyme; 5′ cloning site Unknown (unknown if destroyed)
Terms and licenses: Academic/Nonprofit Terms; Industry Terms: Not Available to Industry
How to cite: pTRIP-SFFV-GFP-RELA K5R was a gift from Nicolas Manel (Addgene plasmid # 196631 ; http://n2t.net/addgene:196631 ; RRID:Addgene_196631)
