[The description below was written by a language model from this plasmid's Addgene catalogue record and pLannotate feature annotations shown in this document.]
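Description:
pTRIP-SFFV-GFP-RELA K5R is an HIV-1-derived lentiviral transfer plasmid of about 12 kb, built on the pTRIP backbone, for expressing a GFP-tagged mutant of human RELA (the p65 subunit of NF-κB). In bacteria it is maintained through a high-copy ColE1/pUC-type origin and selected with ampicillin via the bla gene. The backbone also carries pBR322 remnants (fragments of TcR, bom and rop). An SV40 promoter–gpt cassette with SV40 small t intron and polyadenylation sequences lies outside the viral genome and appears to be legacy vector sequence. A short TBC1D5 match in the region flanking the 3' LTR, and frsA and lacI fragments elsewhere in the backbone, are most likely carried-over or incidental annotations rather than functional parts.

The packaged region runs from a 5' LTR through the Ψ packaging signal with adjoining gag fragment, the Rev response element for Rev-dependent nuclear export of the genomic RNA, and the cPPT/CTS element that aids nuclear import of the reverse-transcribed genome. It ends in a ΔU3 3' LTR, which makes the integrated provirus self-inactivating. Between these elements, the spleen focus-forming virus LTR promoter drives a single open reading frame in which EGFP is fused to the N terminus of RELA. The annotation tool labels the Rel homology portion by similarity to mouse Rel and separately identifies the RelA activation domain, but the catalogue identifies the insert as human RELA. The K5R variant replaces five lysines with arginine (K122R, K123R, K310R, K314R, K315R). No WPRE or mammalian selection marker is annotated within the viral cassette, so transduced cells would be identified by GFP fluorescence.

The record states the purpose only as expression of GFP-RELA K5R. The associated study concerns RELA control of type I/III interferon responses in human T cells.
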