Features (pLannotate 1.2.2; 31 found; start..end, strand, type, name):
     43..108     +  intron         small t intron: SV40 (simian virus 40) small t antigen intron
    238..258     +  CDS            SV40 NLS: nuclear localization signal of SV40 (simian virus 40) large T antigen
    577..660     +  CDS            large T antigen (fragment): large T antigen from SV40 (simian virus 40)
    683..817     +  polyA_signal   SV40 poly(A) signal: SV40 polyadenylation signal
    984..1313    +  CDS            nef (fragment): NEF_HV1BR - Experimental evidence at protein level: Swiss-Prot protein existence level 1. Extracellular Nef protein targets CD4(+) T-lymphocytes for apoptosis by interacting with CXCR4 surface receptors (PubMed:14990729). From Human immunodeficiency virus type 1 group M subtype B (isolate BRU/LAI) (HIV-1).
   1361..1618    +  LTR            5' LTR (truncated): truncated 5' long terminal repeat (LTR) from HIV-1
   1665..1790    +  misc_feature   HIV-1 Ψ: packaging signal of human immunodeficiency virus type 1
   1774..2137    +  CDS            HIV-1 gag (fragment): gag protein from human immunodeficiency virus 1; gag
   2283..2516    +  misc_feature   RRE: The Rev response element (RRE) of HIV-1 allows for Rev-dependent mRNA export from the nucleus to the cytoplasm.
   2893..2993    +  CDS            Rev (fragment): human immunodeficiency virus 1 (HIV-1) Rev protein; rev; enhances nuclear export of unspliced and incompletely spliced viral mRNAs
   3038..3155    +  misc_feature   cPPT/CTS: central polypurine tract and central termination sequence of HIV-1
   3295..3702    +  promoter       SFFV promoter: spleen focus-forming virus long terminal repeat (LTR) promoter
   3742..4455    +  CDS            EGFP: EGFP is a basic (constitutively fluorescent) green fluorescent protein published in 1996, derived from Aequorea victoria. It is reported to be a rapidly-maturing weak dimer with moderate acid sensitivity.
   4513..5400    +  CDS            Rel (fragment): REL_MOUSE - Experimental evidence at protein level: Swiss-Prot protein existence level 1. Proto-oncogene that may play a role in differentiation and lymphopoiesis. NF-kappa-B is a pleiotropic transcription factor which is present in almost all cell types and is involved in many biological processes such as inflammation, immunity, differentiation, cell growth, tumorigenesis and apoptosis. NF-kappa-B is a homo- or heterodimeric complex formed by the Rel-like domain-containing proteins RELA/p65, RELB, NFKB1/p105, NFKB1/p50, REL and NFKB2/p52. The dimers bind at kappa-B sites in the DNA of their t
   5740..6111    +  CDS            RelA (p65) AD: transcriptional activation domain of human RelA, also known as p65 (O'Shea and Perkins, 2008)
   6114..6302    +  CDS            nef (fragment): NEF_HV1Z2 - Experimental evidence at protein level: Swiss-Prot protein existence level 1. Extracellular Nef protein targets CD4(+) T-lymphocytes for apoptosis by interacting with CXCR4 surface receptors. From Human immunodeficiency virus type 1 group M subtype D (isolate Z2/CDC-Z34) (HIV-1).
   6304..6335    +  LTR            3' LTR (ΔU3) (fragment): self-inactivating 3' long terminal repeat (LTR) from HIV-1
   6383..6563    +  LTR            5' LTR (truncated): truncated 5' long terminal repeat (LTR) from HIV-1
   7525..7623    -  CDS            TBC1D5 (fragment): TBCD5_HUMAN - Also known as KIAA0210. Experimental evidence at protein level: Swiss-Prot protein existence level 1. May act as a GTPase-activating protein (GAP) for Rab family protein(s). May act as a GAP for RAB7A. Can displace RAB7A and retromer CSC subcomplex from the endosomal membrane to the cytosol; at least retromer displacement seems to require its catalytic activity (PubMed:19531583, PubMed:20923837). Required for retrograde transport of cargo proteins from endosomes to the trans-Golgi network (TGN); the function seems to require its catalytic activity. Involved in regulation of autop
   8029..8308    +  CDS            TcR (fragment): tetracycline efflux protein; tet; confers resistance to tetracycline
   8309..8357    -  misc_feature   bom (fragment): basis of mobility region from pBR322
   8459..8494    -  CDS            rop (fragment): Rop protein, which maintains plasmids at low copy number; rop
   8589..8693    +  promoter       AmpR promoter: bla
   8694..9554    +  CDS            AmpR: β-lactamase; bla; confers resistance to ampicillin, carbenicillin, and related antibiotics
   9725..10313   +  rep_origin     ori: high-copy-number ColE1/pMB1/pBR322/pUC origin of replication
  10496..10552   +  CDS            lacI (fragment): lac repressor; lacI; The lac repressor binds to the lac operator to inhibit transcription in E. coli. This inhibition can be relieved by adding lactose or isopropyl-β-D-thiogalactopyranoside (IPTG).
  10559..10888   +  promoter       SV40 promoter: SV40 enhancer and early promoter
  11088..11207   +  CDS            gpt (fragment): XGPT_ECOLI - Also known as gpp, gxu. Experimental evidence at protein level: Swiss-Prot protein existence level 1. Purine salvage pathway enzyme that catalyzes the transfer of the ribosyl-5-phosphate group from 5-phospho-alpha-D-ribose 1- diphosphate (PRPP) to the N9 position of the 6-oxopurines guanine and xanthine to form the corresponding ribonucleotides GMP (guanosine 5'- monophosphate) and XMP (xanthosine 5'-monophosphate), with the release of PPi. To a lesser extent, also acts on hypoxanthine (PubMed:9100006, PubMed:3886014). Does not ribophosphorylate adenine (PubMed:3886014). From Esch
  11207..11542   +  CDS            gpt (fragment): XGPT_ECOLI - Also known as gpp, gxu. Experimental evidence at protein level: Swiss-Prot protein existence level 1. Purine salvage pathway enzyme that catalyzes the transfer of the ribosyl-5-phosphate group from 5-phospho-alpha-D-ribose 1- diphosphate (PRPP) to the N9 position of the 6-oxopurines guanine and xanthine to form the corresponding ribonucleotides GMP (guanosine 5'- monophosphate) and XMP (xanthosine 5'-monophosphate), with the release of PPi. To a lesser extent, also acts on hypoxanthine (PubMed:9100006, PubMed:3886014). Does not ribophosphorylate adenine (PubMed:3886014). From Esch
  11637..11942   +  CDS            frsA (fragment): FRSA_ECOLI - Also known as yafA. Experimental evidence at protein level: Swiss-Prot protein existence level 1. Catalyzes the hydrolysis of esters (PubMed:15808744). Displays esterase activity toward pNP-butyrate (PubMed:15808744). May stimulate mixed-acid fermentation by acting as a fermentation/respiration switch that down-regulates respiration and up- regulates fermentation rates (PubMed:15169777). From Escherichia coli (strain K12).
  11946..41      +  CDS            small t antigen (fragment) (across the origin): SV40 (simian virus 40) small t antigen
>Addgene plasmid #196631 | pTRIP-SFFV-GFP-RELA K5R | addgene full sequence | sequence record 385707 | Addgene NGS Result
ACATAATTGGACAAACTACCTACAGAGATTTAAAGCTCTAAGGTAAATATAAAATTTTTAAGTGTATAAT
GTGTTAAACTACTGATTCTAATTGTTTGTGTATTTTAGATTCCAACCTATGGAACTGATGAATGGGAGCA
GTGGTGGAATGCCTTTAATGAGGAAAACCTGTTTTGCTCAGAAGAAATGCCATCTAGTGATGATGAGGCT
ACTGCTGACTCTCAACATTCTACTCCTCCAAAAAAGAAGAGAAAGGTAGAAGACCCCAAGGACTTTCCTT
CAGAATTGCTAAGTTTTTTGAGTCATGCTGTGTTTAGTAATAGAACTCTTGCTTGCTTTGCTATTTACAC
CACAAAGGAAAAAGCTGCACTGCTATACAAGAAAATTATGGAAAAATATTCTGTAACCTTTATAAGTAGG
CATAACAGTTATAATCATAACATACTGTTTTTTCTTACTCCACACAGGCATAGAGTGTCTGCTATTAATA
ACTATGCTCAAAAATTGTGTACCTTTAGCTTTTTAATTTGTAAAGGGGTTAATAAGGAATATTTGATGTA
TAGTGCCTTGACTAGAGATCATAATCAGCCATACCACATTTGTAGAGGTTTTACTTGCTTTAAAAAACCT
CCCACACCTCCCCCTGAACCTGAAACATAAAATGAATGCAATTGTTGTTGTTAACTTGTTTATTGCAGCT
TATAATGGTTACAAATAAAGCAATAGCATCACAAATTTCACAAATAAAGCATTTTTTTCACTGCATTCTA
GTTGTGGTTTGTCCAAACTCATCAATGTATCTTATCATGTCTGGATCAACTGGATAACTCAAGCTAACCA
AAATCATCCCAAACTTCCCACCCCATACCCTATTACCACTGCCAATTACCTGTGGTTTCATTTACTCTAA
ACCTGTGATTCCTCTGAATTATTTTCATTTTAAAGAAATTGTATTTGTTAAATATGTACTACAAACTTAG
TAGTTGGAAGGGCTAATTCACTCCCAAAGAAGACAAGATATCCTTGATCTGTGGATCTACCACACACAAG
GCTACTTCCCTGATTAGCAGAACTACACACCAGGGCCAGGGGTCAGATATCCACTGACCTTTGGATGGTG
CTACAAGCTAGTACCAGTTGAGCCAGATAAGGTAGAAGAGGCCAATAAAGGAGAGAACACCAGCTTGTTA
CACCCTGTGAGCCTGCATGGGATGGATGACCCGGAGAGAGAAGTGTTAGAGTGGAGGTTTGACAGCCGCC
TAGCATTTCATCACGTGGCCCGAGAGCTGCATCCGGAGTACTTCAAGAACTGCTGATATCGAGCTTGCTA
CAAGGGACTTTCCGCTGGGGACTTTCCAGGGAGGCGTGGCCTGGGCGGGACTGGGGAGTGGCGAGCCCTC
AGATCCTGCATATAAGCAGCTGCTTTTTGCCTGTACTGGGTCTCTCTGGTTAGACCAGATCTGAGCCTGG
GAGCTCTCTGGCTAACTAGGGAACCCACTGCTTAAGCCTCAATAAAGCTTGCCTTGAGTGCTTCAAGTAG
TGTGTGCCCGTCTGTTGTGTGACTCTGGTAACTAGAGATCCCTCAGACCCTTTTAGTCAGTGTGGAAAAT
CTCTAGCAGTGGCGCCCGAACAGGGACTTGAAAGCGAAAGGGAAACCAGAGGAGCTCTCTCGACGCAGGA
CTCGGCTTGCTGAAGCGCGCACGGCAAGAGGCGAGGGGCGGCGACTGGTGAGTACGCCAAAAATTTTGAC
TAGCGGAGGCTAGAAGGAGAGAGATGGGTGCGAGAGCGTCAGTATTAAGCGGGGGAGAATTAGATCGCGA
TGGGAAAAAATTCGGTTAAGGCCAGGGGGAAAGAAAAAATATAAATTAAAACATATAGTATGGGCAAGCA
GGGAGCTAGAACGATTCGCAGTTAATCCTGGCCTGTTAGAAACATCAGAAGGCTGTAGACAAATACTGGG
ACAGCTACAACCATCCCTTCAGACAGGATCAGAAGAACTTAGATCATTATATAATACAGTAGCAACCCTC
TATTGTGTGCATCAAAGGATAGAGATAAAAGACACCAAGGAAGCTTTAGACAAGATAGAGGAAGAGCAAA
ACAAAAGTAAGACCACCGCACAGCAAGCGGCCGCTGATCTTCAGACCTGGAGGAGGAGATATGAGGGACA
ATTGGAGAAGTGAATTATATAAATATAAAGTAGTAAAAATTGAACCATTAGGAGTAGCACCCACCAAGGC
AAAGAGAAGAGTGGTGCAGAGAGAAAAAAGAGCAGTGGGAATAGGAGCTTTGTTCCTTGGGTTCTTGGGA
GCAGCAGGAAGCACTATGGGCGCAGCGTCAATGACGCTGACGGTACAGGCCAGACAATTATTGTCTGGTA
TAGTGCAGCAGCAGAACAATTTGCTGAGGGCTATTGAGGCGCAACAGCATCTGTTGCAACTCACAGTCTG
GGGCATCAAGCAGCTCCAGGCAAGAATCCTGGCTGTGGAAAGATACCTAAAGGATCAACAGCTCCTGGGG
ATTTGGGGTTGCTCTGGAAAACTCATTTGCACCACTGCTGTGCCTTGGAATGCTAGTTGGAGTAATAAAT
CTCTGGAACAGATTTGGAATCACACGACCTGGATGGAGTGGGACAGAGAAATTAACAATTACACAAGCTT
AATACACTCCTTAATTGAAGAATCGCAAAACCAGCAAGAAAAGAATGAACAAGAATTATTGGAATTAGAT
AAATGGGCAAGTTTGTGGAATTGGTTTAACATAACAAATTGGCTGTGGTATATAAAATTATTCATAATGA
TAGTAGGAGGCTTGGTAGGTTTAAGAATAGTTTTTGCTGTACTTTCTATAGTGAATAGAGTTAGGCAGGG
ATATTCACCATTATCGTTTCAGACCCACCTCCCAACCCCGAGGGGACCCGACAGGCCCGAAGGAATAGAA
GAAGAAGGTGGAGAGAGAGACAGAGACAGATCCATTCGATTAGTGAACGGATCTCGACGGTATCGCCGAA
TTCACAAATGGCAGTATTCATCCACAATTTTAAAAGAAAAGGGGGGATTGGGGGGTACAGTGCAGGGGAA
AGAATAGTAGACATAATAGCAACAGACATACAAACTAAAGAATTACAAAAACAAATTACAAAAATTCAAA
ATTTTCGGGTTTATTACAGGGACAGCAGAGATCCACTTTGGCTGATACGCGTCTGCAGCCCCGATAAAAT
AAAAGATTTTATTTAGTCTCCAGAAAAAGGGGGGAATGAAAGACCCCACCTGTAGGTTTGGCAAGCTAGC
TGCAGTAACGCCATTTTGCAAGGCATGGAAAAATACCAAACCAAGAATAGAGAAGTTCAGATCAAGGGCG
GGTACATGAAAATAGCTAACGTTGGGCCAAACAGGATATCTGCGGTGAGCAGTTTCGGCCCCGGCCCGGG
GCCAAGAACAGATGGTCACCGCAGTTTCGGCCCCGGCCCGAGGCCAAGAACAGATGGTCCCCAGATATGG
CCCAACCCTCAGCAGTTTCTTAAGACCCATCAGATGTTTCCAGGCTCCCCCAAGGACCTGAAATGACCCT
GCGCCTTATTTGAATTAACCAATCAGCCTGCTTCTCGCTTCTGTTCGCGCGCTTCTGCTTCCCGAGCTCT
ATAAAAGAGCTCACAACCCCTCACTCGGCGCGCCAGTCCTCCGACAGACTGAGTCGCCCGGGCCGCGGCC
GCGGGCTAGCGGATCCCCACCGGTCGCCACCATGGTGAGCAAGGGCGAGGAGCTGTTCACCGGGGTGGTG
CCCATCCTGGTCGAGCTGGACGGCGACGTAAACGGCCACAAGTTCAGCGTGTCCGGCGAGGGCGAGGGCG
ATGCCACCTACGGCAAGCTGACCCTGAAGTTCATCTGCACCACCGGCAAGCTGCCCGTGCCCTGGCCCAC
CCTCGTGACCACCCTGACCTACGGCGTGCAGTGCTTCAGCCGCTACCCCGACCACATGAAGCAGCACGAC
TTCTTCAAGTCCGCCATGCCCGAAGGCTACGTCCAGGAGCGCACCATCTTCTTCAAGGACGACGGCAACT
ACAAGACCCGCGCCGAGGTGAAGTTCGAGGGCGACACCCTGGTGAACCGCATCGAGCTGAAGGGCATCGA
CTTCAAGGAGGACGGCAACATCCTGGGGCACAAGCTGGAGTACAACTACAACAGCCACAACGTCTATATC
ATGGCCGACAAGCAGAAGAACGGCATCAAGGTGAACTTCAAGATCCGCCACAACATCGAGGACGGCAGCG
TGCAGCTCGCCGACCACTACCAGCAGAACACCCCCATCGGCGACGGCCCCGTGCTGCTGCCCGACAACCA
CTACCTGAGCACCCAGTCCGCCCTGAGCAAAGACCCCAACGAGAAGCGCGATCACATGGTCCTGCTGGAG
TTCGTGACCGCCGCCGGGATCACTCTCGGCATGGACGAGCTGTACACAATGGACGAACTGTTCCCCCTCA
TCTTCCCGGCAGAGCCAGCCCAGGCCTCTGGCCCCTATGTGGAGATCATTGAGCAGCCCAAGCAGCGGGG
CATGCGCTTCCGCTACAAGTGCGAGGGGCGCTCCGCGGGCAGCATCCCAGGCGAGAGGAGCACAGATACC
ACCAAGACCCACCCCACCATCAAGATCAATGGCTACACAGGACCAGGGACAGTGCGCATCTCCCTGGTCA
CCAAGGACCCTCCTCACCGGCCTCACCCCCACGAGCTTGTAGGAAAGGACTGCCGGGATGGCTTCTATGA
GGCTGAGCTCTGCCCGGACCGCTGCATCCACAGTTTCCAGAACCTGGGAATCCAGTGTGTGAGAAGGCGG
GACCTGGAGCAGGCTATCAGTCAGCGCATCCAGACCAACAACAACCCCTTCCAAGTTCCTATAGAAGAGC
AGCGTGGGGACTACGACCTGAATGCTGTGCGGCTCTGCTTCCAGGTGACAGTGCGGGACCCATCAGGCAG
GCCCCTCCGCCTGCCGCCTGTCCTTTCTCATCCCATCTTTGACAATCGTGCCCCCAACACTGCCGAGCTC
AAGATCTGCCGAGTGAACCGAAACTCTGGCAGCTGCCTCGGTGGGGATGAGATCTTCCTACTGTGTGACA
AGGTGCAGAAAGAGGACATTGAGGTGTATTTCACGGGACCAGGCTGGGAGGCCCGAGGCTCCTTTTCGCA
AGCTGATGTGCACCGACAAGTGGCCATTGTGTTCCGGACCCCTCCCTACGCAGACCCCAGCCTGCAGGCT
CCTGTGCGTGTCTCCATGCAGCTGCGGCGGCCTTCCGACCGGGAGCTCAGTGAGCCCATGGAATTCCAGT
ACCTGCCAGATACAGACGATCGTCACCGGATTGAGGAGAAACGTAAAAGGACATATGAGACCTTCAGAAG
CATCATGAGAAGGAGTCCTTTCAGCGGACCCACCGACCCCCGGCCTCCACCTCGACGCATTGCTGTGCCT
TCCCGCAGCTCAGCTTCTGTCCCCAAGCCAGCACCCCAGCCCTATCCCTTTACGTCATCCCTGAGCACCA
TCAACTATGATGAGTTTCCCACCATGGTGTTTCCTTCTGGGCAGATCAGCCAGGCCTCGGCCTTGGCCCC
GGCCCCTCCCCAAGTCCTGCCCCAGGCTCCAGCCCCTGCCCCTGCTCCAGCCATGGTATCAGCTCTGGCC
CAGGCCCCAGCCCCTGTCCCAGTCCTAGCCCCAGGCCCTCCTCAGGCTGTGGCCCCACCTGCCCCCAAGC
CCACCCAGGCTGGGGAAGGAACGCTGTCAGAGGCCCTGCTGCAGCTGCAGTTTGATGATGAAGACCTGGG
GGCCTTGCTTGGCAACAGCACAGACCCAGCTGTGTTCACAGACCTGGCATCCGTCGACAACTCCGAGTTT
CAGCAGCTGCTGAACCAGGGCATACCTGTGGCCCCCCACACAACTGAGCCCATGCTGATGGAGTACCCTG
AGGCTATAACTCGCCTAGTGACAGGGGCCCAGAGGCCCCCCGACCCAGCTCCTGCTCCACTGGGGGCCCC
GGGGCTCCCCAATGGCCTCCTTTCAGGAGATGAAGACTTCTCCTCCATTGCGGACATGGACTTCTCAGCC
CTGCTGAGTCAGATCAGCTCCTAACTCGAGACCTAGAAAAACATGGAGCAATCACAAGTAGCAATACAGC
AGCTACCAATGCTGATTGTGCCTGGCTAGAAGCACAAGAGGAGGAGGAGGTGGGTTTTCCAGTCACACCT
CAGGTACCTTTAAGACCAATGACTTACAAGGCAGCTGTAGATCTTAGCCACTTTTTAAAAGAAAAGGGGG
GACTGGAAGGGCTAATTCACTCCCAACGAAGACAAAATCGTCGAGAGATGCTGCATATAAGCAGCTGCTT
TTTGCTTGTACTGGGTCTCTCTGGTTAGACCAGATCTGAGCCTGGGAGCTCTCTGGCTAACTAGGGAACC
CACTGCTTAAGCCTCAATAAAGCTTGCCTTGAGTGCTTCAAGTAGTGTGTGCCCGTCTGTTGTGTGACTC
TGGTAACTAGAGATCCCTCAGACCCTTTTAGTCAGTGTGGAAAATCTCTAGCAGTAGTAGTTCATGTCAT
CTTATTATTCAGTATTTATAACTTGCAAAGAAATGAATATCAGAGAGTGAGAGGCCTTGACATTATAATA
GATTTAGCAGGAATTGAACTAGGAGTGGAGCACACAGGCAAAGCTGCAGAAGTACTTGGAAGAAGCCACC
AGAGATACTCACGATTCTGCACATACCTGGCTAATCCCAGATCCTAAGGATTACATTAAGTTTACTAACA
TTTATATAATGATTTATAGTTTAAAGTATAAACTTATCTAATTTACTATTCTGACAGATATTAATTAATC
CTCAAATATCATAAGAGATGATTACTATTATCCCCATTTAACACAAGAGGAAACTGAGAGGGAAAGATGT
TGAAGTAATTTTCCCACAATTACAGCATCCGTTAGTTACGACTCTATGATCTTCTGACACAAATTCCATT
TACTCCTCACCCTATGACTCAGTCGAATATATCAAAGTTATGGACATTATGCTAAGTAACAAATTACCCT
TTTATATAGTAAATACTGAGTAGATTGAGAGAAGAAATTGTTTGCAAACCTGAATAGCTTCAAGAAGAAG
AGAAGTGAGGATAAGAATAACAGTTGTCATTTAACAAGTTTTAACAAGTAACTTGGTTAGAAAGGGATTC
AAATGCATAAAGCAAGGGATAAATTTTTCTGGCAACAAGACTATACAATATAACCTTAAATATGACTTCA
AATAATTGTTGGAACTTGATAAAACTAATTAAATATTATTGAAGATTATCAATATTATAAATGTAATTTA
CTTTTAAAAAGGGAACATAGAAATGTGTATCATTAGAGTAGAAAACAATCCTTATTATCACAATTTGTCA
AAACAAGTTTGTTATTAACACAAGTAGAATACTGCATTCAATTAAGTTGACTGCAGATTTTGTGTTTTGT
TAAAATTAGAAAGAGATAACAACAATTTGAATTATTGAAAGTAACATGTAAATAGTTCTACATACGTTCT
TTTGACATCTTGTTCAATCATTGATCGAAGTTCTTTATCTTGGAAGAATTTGTTCCAAAGACTCTGAAAT
AAGGAAAACAATCTATTATATAGTCTCACACCTTTGTTTTACTTTTAGTGATTTCAATTTAATAATGTAA
ATGGTTAAAATTTATTCTTCTCTGAGATCATTTCACATTGCAGATAGAAAACCTGAGACTGGGGTAATTT
TTATTAAAATCTAATTTAATCTCAGAAACACATCTTTATTCTAACATCAATTTTTCCAGTTTGATATTAT
CATATAAAGTCAGCCTTCCTCATCTGCAGGTTCCACAACAAAAATCCAACCAACTGTGGATCAAAAATAT
TGGGAAAAAATTAAAAATAGCAATACAACAATAAAAAAATACAAATCAGAAAAACAGCACAGTATAACAA
CTTTATTTAGCATTTACAATCTATTAGGTATTATAAGTAATCTAGCCAGATCCTCTACGCCGGACGCATC
GTGGCCGGCATCACCGGCGCCACAGGTGCGGTTGCTGGCGCCTATATCGCCGACATCACCGATGGGGAAG
ATCGGGCTCGCCACTTCGGGCTCATGAGCGCTTGTTTCGGCGTGGGTATGGTGGCAGGCCCCGTGGCCGG
GGGACTGTTGGGCGCCATCTCCTTGCATGCACCATTCCTTGCGGCGGCGGTGCTCAACGGCCTCAACCTA
CTACTGGGCTGCTTCCTAATGCAGGAGTCGCATAAGGGAGAGCGTCGAATGGTGCACTCTCAGTACAATC
TGCTCTGATGCCGCATAGTTAAGCCAGCCCCGACACCCGCCAACACCCGCTGACGCGCCCTGACGGGCTT
GTCTGCTCCCGGCATCCGCTTACAGACAAGCTGTGACCGTCTCCGGGAGCTGCATGTGTCAGAGGTTTTC
ACCGTCATCACCGAAACGCGCGAGACGAAAGGGCCTCGTGATACGCCTATTTTTATAGGTTAATGTCATG
ATAATAATGGTTTCTTAGACGTCAGGTGGCACTTTTCGGGGAAATGTGCGCGGAACCCCTATTTGTTTAT
TTTTCTAAATACATTCAAATATGTATCCGCTCATGAGACAATAACCCTGATAAATGCTTCAATAATATTG
AAAAAGGAAGAGTATGAGTATTCAACATTTCCGTGTCGCCCTTATTCCCTTTTTTGCGGCATTTTGCCTT
CCTGTTTTTGCTCACCCAGAAACGCTGGTGAAAGTAAAAGATGCTGAAGATCAGTTGGGTGCACGAGTGG
GTTACATCGAACTGGATCTCAACAGCGGTAAGATCCTTGAGAGTTTTCGCCCCGAAGAACGTTTTCCAAT
GATGAGCACTTTTAAAGTTCTGCTATGTGGCGCGGTATTATCCCGTATTGACGCCGGGCAAGAGCAACTC
GGTCGCCGCATACACTATTCTCAGAATGACTTGGTTGAGTACTCACCAGTCACAGAAAAGCATCTTACGG
ATGGCATGACAGTAAGAGAATTATGCAGTGCTGCCATAACCATGAGTGATAACACTGCGGCCAACTTACT
TCTGACAACGATCGGAGGACCGAAGGAGCTAACCGCTTTTTTGCACAACATGGGGGATCATGTAACTCGC
CTTGATCGTTGGGAACCGGAGCTGAATGAAGCCATACCAAACGACGAGCGTGACACCACGATGCCTGTAG
CAATGGCAACAACGTTGCGCAAACTATTAACTGGCGAACTACTTACTCTAGCTTCCCGGCAACAATTAAT
AGACTGGATGGAGGCGGATAAAGTTGCAGGACCACTTCTGCGCTCGGCCCTTCCGGCTGGCTGGTTTATT
GCTGATAAATCTGGAGCCGGTGAGCGTGGGTCTCGCGGTATCATTGCAGCACTGGGGCCAGATGGTAAGC
CCTCCCGTATCGTAGTTATCTACACGACGGGGAGTCAGGCAACTATGGATGAACGAAATAGACAGATCGC
TGAGATAGGTGCCTCACTGATTAAGCATTGGTAACTGTCAGACCAAGTTTACTCATATATACTTTAGATT
GATTTAAAACTTCATTTTTAATTTAAAAGGATCTAGGTGAAGATCCTTTTTGATAATCTCATGACCAAAA
TCCCTTAACGTGAGTTTTCGTTCCACTGAGCGTCAGACCCCGTAGAAAAGATCAAAGGATCTTCTTGAGA
TCCTTTTTTTCTGCGCGTAATCTGCTGCTTGCAAACAAAAAAACCACCGCTACCAGCGGTGGTTTGTTTG
CCGGATCAAGAGCTACCAACTCTTTTTCCGAAGGTAACTGGCTTCAGCAGAGCGCAGATACCAAATACTG
TTCTTCTAGTGTAGCCGTAGTTAGGCCACCACTTCAAGAACTCTGTAGCACCGCCTACATACCTCGCTCT
GCTAATCCTGTTACCAGTGGCTGCTGCCAGTGGCGATAAGTCGTGTCTTACCGGGTTGGACTCAAGACGA
TAGTTACCGGATAAGGCGCAGCGGTCGGGCTGAACGGGGGGTTCGTGCACACAGCCCAGCTTGGAGCGAA
CGACCTACACCGAACTGAGATACCTACAGCGTGAGCTATGAGAAAGCGCCACGCTTCCCGAAGGGAGAAA
GGCGGACAGGTATCCGGTAAGCGGCAGGGTCGGAACAGGAGAGCGCACGAGGGAGCTTCCAGGGGGAAAC
GCCTGGTATCTTTATAGTCCTGTCGGGTTTCGCCACCTCTGACTTGAGCGTCGATTTTTGTGATGCTCGT
CAGGGGGGCGGAGCCTATGGAAAAACGCCAGCAACGCGGCCTTTTTACGGTTCCTGGCCTTTTGCTGGCC
TTTTGCTCACATGTTCTTTCCTGCGTTATCCCCTGATTCTGTGGATAACCGTATTACCGCCTTTGAGTGA
GCTGATACCGCTCGCCGCAGCCGAACGACCGAGCGCAGCGAGTCAGTGAGCGAGGAAGCGGAAGAGCGCC
CAATACGCAAACCGCCTCTCCCCGCGCGTTGGCCGATTCATTAATGCAGCTGTGGAATGTGTGTCAGTTA
GGGTGTGGAAAGTCCCCAGGCTCCCCAGCAGGCAGAAGTATGCAAAGCATGCATCTCAATTAGTCAGCAA
CCAGGTGTGGAAAGTCCCCAGGCTCCCCAGCAGGCAGAAGTATGCAAAGCATGCATCTCAATTAGTCAGC
AACCATAGTCCCGCCCCTAACTCCGCCCATCCCGCCCCTAACTCCGCCCAGTTCCGCCCATTCTCCGCCC
CATGGCTGACTAATTTTTTTTATTTATGCAGAGGCCGAGGCCGCCTCGGCCTCTGAGCTATTCCAGAAGT
AGTGAGGAGGCTTTTTTGGAGGCCTAGGCTTTTGCAAAAAGCTTGGACACAAGACAGGCTTGCGAGATAT
GTTTGAGAATACCACTTTATCCCGCGTCAGGGAGAGGCAGTGCGTAAAAAGACGCGGACTCATGTGAAAT
ACTGGTTTTTAGTGCGCCAGATCTCTATAATCTCGCGCAACCTATTTTCCCCTCGAACACTTTTTAAGCC
GTAGATAAACAGGCTGGGACACTTCACATGAGCGAAAAATACATCGTCACCTGGGACATGTTGCAGATCC
ATGCACGTAAACTCGCAAGCCGACTGATGCCTTCTGAACAATGGAAAGGCATTATTGCCGTAAGCCGTGG
CGGTCTGTACCGGGTGCGTTACTGGCGCGTGAACTGGGTATTCGTCATGTCGATACCGTTTGTATTTCCA
GCTACGATCACGACAACCAGCGCGAGCTTAAAGTGCTGAAACGCGCAGAAGGCGATGGCGAAGGCTTCAT
CGTTATTGATGACCTGGTGGATACCGGTGGTACTGCGGTTGCGATTCGTGAAATGTATCCAAAAGCGCAC
TTTGTCACCATCTTCGCAAAACCGGCTGGTCGTCCGCTGGTTGATGACTATGTTGTTGATATCCCGCAAG
ATACCTGGATTGAACAGCCGTGGGATATGGGCGTCGTATTCGTCCCGCCAATCTCCGGTCGCTAATCTTT
TCAACGCCTGGCACTGCCGGGCGTTGTTCTTTTTAACTTCAGGCGGGTTACAATAGTTTCCAGTAAGTAT
TCTGGAGGCTGCATCCATGACACAGGCAAACCTGAGCGAAACCCTGTTCAAACCCCGCTTTAAACATCCT
GAAACCTCGACGCTAGTCCGCCGCTTTAATCACGGCGCACAACCGCCTGTGCAGTCGGCCCTTGATGGTA
AAACCATCCCTCACTGGTATCGCATGATTAACCGTCTGATGTGGATCTGGCGCGGCATTGACCCACGCGA
AATCCTCGACGTCCAGGCACGTATTGTGATGAGCGATGCCGAACGTACCGACGATGATTTATACGATACG
GTGATTGGCTACCGTGGCGGCAACTGGATTTATGAGTGGGCCCCGGATCTTTGTGAAGGAACCTTACTTC
TGTGGTGTG
